>Addgene plasmid #214553 | AiP1850 - pAAV-AiE2529m-minBG-SYFP2-WPRE-BGHpA | addgene full sequence | sequence record 438958 | Addgene NGS Result
CCAACTGATCTTCAGCATCTTTTACTTTCACCAGCGTTTCTGGGTGAGCAAAAACAGGAAGGCAAAATGC
CGCAAAAAAGGGAATAAGGGCGACACGGAAATGTTGAATACTCATACTCTTCCTTTTTCAATATTATTGA
AGCATTTATCAGGGTTATTGTCTCATGAGCGGATACATATTTGAATGTATTTAGAAAAATAAACAAATAG
GGGTTCCGCGCACATTTCCCCGAAAAGTGCCACCTGACGTCTAAGAAACCATTATTATCATGACATTAAC
CTATAAAAATAGGCGTATCACGAGGCCCTTTCGTCTCGCGCGTTTCGGTGATGACGGTGAAAACCTCTGA
CACATGCAGCTCCCGGAGACGGTCACAGCTTGTCTGTAAGCGGATGCCGGGAGCAGACAAGCCCGTCAGG
GCGCGTCAGCGGGTGTTGGCGGGTGTCGGGGCTGGCTTAACTATGCGGCATCAGAGCAGATTGTACTGAG
AGTGCACCATAAAATTGTAAACGTTAATATTTTGTTAAAATTCGCGTTAAATTTTTGTTAAATCAGCTCA
TTTTTTAACCAATAGACCGAAATCGGCAAAATCCCTTATAAATCAAAAGAATAGCCCGAGATAGAGT
[37 nt withheld, positions 628-664]
AAAGAACGTGGACTCCAACGTCAAAGG
[141 nt withheld, positions 692-832]
G
[46 nt withheld, positions 834-879]
A
[95 nt withheld, positions 881-975]
TATGCGGTGTGAAATACCGCACAGATGCGTAAGGAGAAAATACCGCATCAGGCGCCCCTGCAGGCAGCTG
CGCGCTCGCTCGCTCACTGAGGCCGCCCGGGCAAAGCCCGGGCGTCGGGCGACCTTTGGTCGCCCGGCCT
CAGTGAGCGAGCGAGCGCGCAGAGAGGGAGTGGCCAACTCCATCACTAGGGGTTCCTGCGGCCGCTCGGT
CCGCACGTGAGATCTCATGCCTGCTATTGTCTTCCCAATCCTCCCCCTTGCTGTCCTGCCCCACCCCACC
CCCCAGAATAGAATGACACCTACTCAGACAATGCGATGCAATTTCCTCATTTTATTAGGAAAGGACAGTG
GGAGTGGCACCTTCCAGGGTCAAGGAAGGCACGGGGGAGGGGCAAACAACAGATGGCTGGCAACTAGAAG
GCACAGTCGAAGATCTCTCGAGCCACGGAATTGTCAGTGCCCAACAGCCGAGCCCCTGTCCAGCAGCGGG
CAAGGCAGGCGGCGATGAGTTCCGCCGTGGCAAGAACTAACCAGGATTTATACAAGGAGGAGAAAATGAA
AGCCATACGGGAAGCAATAGCATGATACAAAGGCATTAAAGCAGCGTATCCACATAGCGTAAAAGGAGCA
ACATAGTTAAGAATACCAGTCAATCTTTCACAAATTTTGTAATCCAGAGGTTGATTATGATATCGAATTC
GCGGCCGCGGCGCGCCGTCGACTTACTTGTACAGCTCGTCCATGCCGAGAGTGATCCCGGCGGCGGTCAC
GAACTCCAGCAGGACCATGTGATCGCGCTTCTCGTTGGGGTCTTTGCTCAGCTTGGACTGGTAGCTCAGG
TAGTGGTTGTCGGGCAGCAGCACGGGGCCGTCGCCGATGGGGGTGTTCTGCTGGTAGTGGTCGGCGAGCT
GCACGCCGCCGTCCTCGATGTTGTGGCGGATCTTGAAGTTGGCCTTGATGCCGTTCTTCTGCTTGTCGGC
GGTGATATAGACGTTGTGGCTGTTGTAGTTGTACTCCAGCTTGTGCCCCAGGATGTTGCCGTCCTCCTTG
AAGTCGATGCCCTTCAGCTCGATGCGGTTCACCAGGGTGTCGCCCTCGAACTTCACCTCGGCGCGGGTCT
TGTAGTTGCCGTCGTCCTTGAAGAAGATGGTGCGCTCCTGGACGTAGCCTTCGGGCATGGCGGACTTGAA
GAAGTCGTGCTGCTTCATGTGGTCGGGGTAGCGGGCGAAGCACTGCACGCCGTAGCCCAGGGTGGTCACG
AGGGTGGGCCAGGGCACGGGCAGCTTGCCGGTGGTGCAGATCAGCTTCAGGGTCAGCTTGCCGTAGGTGG
CATCGCCCTCGCCCTCGCCGGACACGCTGAACTTGTGGCCGTTTACGTCGCCGTCCAGCTCGACCAGGAT
GGGCACCACCCCGGTGAACAGCTCCTCGCCCTTGCTCACCATGGTGGCGACCGGTAGCGCTAGCTTCGAA
AGATCTGGATCCCAGAAGCAAATGTAAGCAATAGATGGCTCTGCCCTGACTTTTATGCCCAGCCCGAGCT
CCGCCTTAGGAGGTGCAATCCTTCCCCCTATTCTTCCATAAGAGTCCCCATGCTCCATCCACTGTTTAGA
TGTGGGTGTCTGCATCATGGTTACAATACTTTTAACAGCCCCTGGAAGCAGCTGTTATCACCAGGTCCTC
TCCATGGTATTAAAGAGCTGCAGTCACATTCCCACAGTGGTTATAAAGGCTGCCATTTATAGAGCTGAGG
CTGTGCCAGGAACTTCCAATTTATATTCTGTTGTTTATTCTCAGGGTAACCCTATGAGGCAGGAACTCTA
TTAGAACTGGAAGGATCTAGTTCACAGAGTTTAAATGAATCATTGAATAGCACAGAATGGCTAAGCGTTG
GATTGGATTGTATGACTATAGGGCTCAATATTCTCCCATGACTGTTATCAGCACCATGCATTTTTCTGGG
CAAATTATATCCAGGCATGTTGCGTACAGAGGCCGGGGGTCCAGCGCAGATCAGTATAGGGAAAACGATT
ATTACTCTTACAACGCGTGCGGCCGCAGGAACCCCTAGTGATGGAGTTGGCCACTCCCTCTCTGCGCGCT
CGCTCGCTCACTGAGGCCGGGCGACCAAAGGTCGCCCGACGCCCGGGCGGCCTCAGTGAGCGAGCGAGCG
CGCAGCTGCCTGCAGGACATGTGAGCAAAAGGCCAGCAAAAGGCCAGGAACCGTAAAAAGGCCGCGTTGC
TGGCGTTTTTCCATAGGCTCCGCCCCCCTGACGAGCATCACAAAAATCGACGCTCAAGTCAGAGGTGGCG
AAACCCGACAGGACTATAAAGATACCAGGCGTTTCCCCCTGGAAGCTCCCTCGTGCGCTCTCCTGTTCCG
ACCCTGCCGCTTACCGGATACCTGTCCGCCTTTCTCCCTTCGGGAAGCGTGGCGCTTTCTCATAGCTCAC
GCTGTAGGTATCTCAGTTCGGTGTAGGTCGTTCGCTCCAAGCTGGGCTGTGTGCACGAACCCCCCGTTCA
GCCCGACCGCTGCGCCTTATCCGGTAACTATCGTCTTGAGTCCAACCCGGTAAGACACGACTTATCGCCA
CTGGCAGCAGCCACTGGTAACAGGATTAGCAGAGCGAGGTATGTAGGCGGTGCTACAGAGTTCTTGAAGT
GGTGGCCTAACTACGGCTACACTAGAAGAACAGTATTTGGTATCTGCGCTCTGCTGAAGCCAGTTACCTT
CGGAAAAAGAGTTGGTAGCTCTTGATCCGGCAAACAAACCACCGCTGGTAGCGGTGGTTTTTTTGTTTGC
AAGCAGCAGATTACGCGCAGAAAAAAAGGATCTCAAGAAGATCCTTTGATCTTTTCTACGGGGTCTGACG
CTCAGTGGAACGAAAACTCACGTTAAGGGATTTTGGTCATGAGATTATCAAAAAGGATCTTCACCTAGAT
CCTTTTAAATTAAAAATGAAGTTTTAAATCAATCTAAAGTATATATGAGTAAACTTGGTCTGACAGTTAC
CAATGCTTAATCAGTGAGGCACCTATCTCAGCGATCTGTCTATTTCGTTCATCCATAGTTGCCTGACTCC
CCGTCGTGTAGATAACTACGATACGGGAGGGCTTACCATCTGGCCCCAGTGCTGCAATGATACCGCGAGA
CCCACGCTCACCGGCTCCAGATTTATCAGCAATAAACCAGCCAGCCGGAAGGGCCGAGCGCAGAAGTGGT
CCTGCAACTTTATCCGCCTCCATCCAGTCTATTAATTGTTGCCGGGAAGCTAGAGTAAGTAGTTCGCCAG
TTAATAGTTTGCGCAACGTTGTTGCCATTGCTACAGGCATCGTGGTGTCACGCTCGTCGTTTGGTATGGC
TTCATTCAGCTCCGGTTCCCAACGATCAAGGCGAGTTACATGATCCCCCATGTTGTGCAAAAAAGCGGTT
AGCTCCTTCGGTCCTCCGATCGTTGTCAGAAGTAAGTTGGCCGCAGTGTTATCACTCATGGTTATGGCAG
CACTGCATAATTCTCTTACTGTCATGCCATCCGTAAGATGCTTTTCTGTGACTGGTGAGTACTCAACCAA
GTCATTCTGAGAATAGTGTATGCGGCGACCGAGTTGCTCTTGCCCGGCGTCAATACGGGATAATACCGCG
CCACATAGCAGAACTTTAAAAGTGCTCATCATTGGAAAACGTTCTTCGGGGCGAAAACTCTCAAGGATCT
TACCGCTGTTGAGATCCAGTTCGATGTAACCCACTCGTGCAC
Features (pLannotate 1.2.2; 14 found; start..end, strand, type, name):
    116..220     -  promoter       AmpR promoter: bla
    315..350     +  CDS            rop (fragment): Rop protein, which maintains plasmids at low copy number; rop
    452..501     +  misc_feature   bom (fragment): basis of mobility region from pBR322
    502..957     -  rep_origin     f1 ori (sequence partly withheld): f1 bacteriophage origin of replication; arrow indicates direction of (+) strand synthesis
    976..1027    +  misc_feature   bom (fragment): basis of mobility region from pBR322
   1032..1172    -  repeat_region  AAV2 ITR: inverted terminal repeat of adeno-associated virus serotype 2 inverted
   1290..1401    -  polyA_signal   bGH poly(A) signal: bovine growth hormone polyadenylation signal
   1418..1498    -  misc_feature   WPRE (fragment): woodchuck hepatitis virus posttranscriptional regulatory element
   1504..1661    -  misc_feature   WPRE (fragment): woodchuck hepatitis virus posttranscriptional regulatory element
   1701..2417    -  CDS            SYFP2: SYFP2 is a basic (constitutively fluorescent) yellow fluorescent protein published in 2006, derived from Aequorea victoria. It is reported to be a very rapidly-maturing monomer with moderate acid sensitivity.
   3067..3094    -  repeat_region  AAV2 ITR (fragment): inverted terminal repeat of adeno-associated virus serotype 2 inverted
   3123..3150    -  repeat_region  AAV2 ITR (fragment): inverted terminal repeat of adeno-associated virus serotype 2 inverted
   3223..3811    -  rep_origin     ori: high-copy-number ColE1/pMB1/pBR322/pUC origin of replication
   3982..115     -  CDS            AmpR (across the origin): β-lactamase; bla; confers resistance to ampicillin, carbenicillin, and related antibiotics
