[The description below was written by a language model from this plasmid's Addgene catalogue record and pLannotate feature annotations shown in this document.]
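Description:
AiP1850 - pAAV-AiE2529m-minBG-SYFP2-WPRE-BGHpA is an AAV transfer plasmid built on a pAAV2 backbone, intended for packaging a reporter genome into recombinant adeno-associated virus for delivery to brain cells. In bacteria it is maintained as a high-copy plasmid through a ColE1/pUC-type origin and selected with ampicillin via the β-lactamase gene and its bla promoter. The backbone also carries an f1 phage origin and short remnants of pBR322 rop and bom sequences. The sequenced record is 4,727 nt.

The payload lies between AAV2 inverted terminal repeats, which provide the cis signals for genome replication and encapsidation. One ITR is annotated in full, while the other is detected only as two short fragments, which may reflect the difficulty of sequencing and annotating these hairpin repeats. Within the ITRs, the AiE2529m enhancer is placed upstream of a minimal beta-globin promoter (minBG), which on its own has little activity, so expression depends on the cell-type specificity of the enhancer. This pair drives SYFP2, a rapidly maturing monomeric yellow fluorescent protein derived from Aequorea victoria. Downstream are a WPRE, annotated as two fragments and so possibly a shortened version, which enhances transcript stability and expression, and a bovine growth hormone polyadenylation signal. The enhancer and minimal promoter are not annotated in the feature table, but they presumably occupy the unannotated stretch between the SYFP2 coding sequence and the fragmented ITR.

The enhancer was inserted by Gibson assembly at an SgrAI site that was destroyed. The construct belongs to a collection of enhancer AAVs developed for genetic access to cortical cell types, with SYFP2 fluorescence labelling the targeted cells. The record does not state which brain cell population AiE2529m targets.
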