Addgene plasmid #214553: AiP1850 - pAAV-AiE2529m-minBG-SYFP2-WPRE-BGHpA
Purpose: AiE2529m is an enhancer sequence, designed to drive AAV-mediated transgene expression in specific populations of brain cells
Depositing lab: Allen Institute for Brain Science & Bosiljka Tasic. Depositing organization: Allen Institute. Publication: A suite of enhancer AAVs and transgenic mouse lines for genetic access to cortical cell types. Ben-Simon Y, Hooper M, Narayan S, Daigle TL, Dwivedi D, Way SW, Oster A, Stafford DA, Mich JK, Taormina MJ, Martinez RA, Opitz-Araya X, Roth JR, Alexander JR, Allen S, Amster A, Arbuckle J, Ayala A, Baker PM, Bakken TE, Barcelli T, Barta S, Bendrick J, Bertagnolli D, Bielstein C, Bishwakarma P, Bowlus J, Boyer G, Brouner K, Casian B, Casper T, Chakka AB, Chakrabarty R, Chance RK, Chavan S, Clark M, Colbert K, Collman F, Daniel S, Departee M, DiValentin P, Donadio N, Dotson N, Egdorf T, Fliss T, Gabitto M, Garcia J, Gary A, Gasperini M, Gloe J, Goldy J, Gore BB, Graybuck L, Greisman N, Haeseleer F, Halterman C, Haradon Z, Hastings SD, Helback O, Ho W, Hockemeyer D, Huang C, Huff S, Hunker A, Johansen N, Jones D, Juneau Z, Kalmbach B, Kannan M, Khem S, Kussick E, Kutsal R, Larsen R, Lee C, Lee AY, Leibly M, Lenz GH, Li S, Liang E, Lusk N, Madigan Z, Malloy J, Malone J, McCue R, Melchor J, Mollenkopf T, Moosman S, Morin E, Newman D, Ng L, Ngo K, Omstead V, Otto S, Oyama A, Pena N, Pham T, Phillips E, Pom CA, Potekhina L, Ransford S, Ray PL, Rette D, Reynoldson C, Rimorin C, Rocha D, Ruiz A, Sanchez REA, Sawyer L, Sedeno-Cortes A, Sevigny JP, Shapovalova N, Shepard N, Shulga L, Sigler AR, Siverts L, Soliman S, Somasundaram S, Staats B, Stewart K, Szelenyi E, Tieu M, Trader C, Tran A, van Velthoven CTJ, Walker M, Wang Y, Weed N, Wirthlin M, Wood T, Wynalda B, Yao Z, Zhou T, Ariza J, Dee N, Reding M, Ronellenfitch K, Mufti S, Sunkin SM, Smith KA, Esposito L, Waters J, Thyagarajan B, Yao S, Lein ES, Zeng H, Levi BP, Ngai J, Ting JT, Tasic B. Cell. 2025 May 16:S0092-8674(25)00513-6. doi: 10.1016/j.cell.2025.05.002. PubMed 40403729.
Backbone
  Vector backbone: pAAV2
  Vector type: AAV
Growth in bacteria
  Bacterial resistance: Ampicillin, 100 μg/mL
  Growth temperature: 37°C
  Growth strain: NEB Stable
  Copy number: High Copy
Gene/Insert
  Gene/Insert name: SYFP2
  Species: Synthetic
  Promoter: minBG
  Cloning method: Gibson Cloning
Terms and licenses: Academic/Nonprofit Terms; Industry Terms: Not Available to Industry
Depositor comments: 5' Cloning Site: SgrAI (destroyed), 3' Cloning Site: SgrAI (destroyed). Please visit https://doi.org/10.1101/2024.06.10.597244 for bioRxiv preprint.
How to cite: AiP1850 - pAAV-AiE2529m-minBG-SYFP2-WPRE-BGHpA was a gift from Allen Institute for Brain Science & Bosiljka Tasic (Addgene plasmid # 214553 ; http://n2t.net/addgene:214553 ; RRID:Addgene_214553)
